Addgene plasmid #226320: pJB75
Purpose: E. coli protein expression for protein purification
Depositing lab: David Savage. Depositing organization: University of California, Berkeley. Publication: Conserved and repetitive motifs in an intrinsically disordered protein drive ⍺-carboxysome assembly. Turnsek JB, Oltrogge LM, Savage DF. J Biol Chem. 2024 Jul 4;300(8):107532. doi: 10.1016/j.jbc.2024.107532. PubMed 38971311.
Backbone
  Vector backbone: pET14b
  Vector type: Bacterial Expression
Growth in bacteria
  Bacterial resistance: Ampicillin, 100 μg/mL
  Growth temperature: 37°C
  Growth strain: DH5alpha
  Copy number: High Copy
Gene/Insert
  Gene/Insert name: 6xHis-(Y to A MR1-6)-strep
  Species: H. neapolitanus
  Insert size (bp): 1092
  Mutation: N-terminal domain deleted, C-terminal domain deleted, Y51A, Y110A, Y171A, Y226A, Y285A, Y336A
  Promoter: T7
  Tag / fusion protein: 6xHis (N terminal on insert); Strep (C terminal on insert)
  Cloning method: Gibson Cloning
Terms and licenses: Academic/Nonprofit Terms; Industry Terms: Not Available to Industry
How to cite: pJB75 was a gift from David Savage (Addgene plasmid # 226320 ; http://n2t.net/addgene:226320 ; RRID:Addgene_226320)
