[The description below was written by a language model from this plasmid's Addgene catalogue record and pLannotate feature annotations shown in this document.]
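Description:
pJB75 is a bacterial expression plasmid built on the pET14b backbone for producing a recombinant protein in E. coli for purification. It is propagated through a ColE1/pMB1-type origin and selected with ampicillin via the TEM beta-lactamase gene (bla) under its own promoter. The feature table also shows the pBR322-derived remnants typical of this backbone: the bom mobility region, the rop gene, and two fragments of the tetracycline resistance gene together with the tet promoter. The tetracycline gene is interrupted by the expression cassette, so it is not expected to be functional. The catalogue lists the plasmid as high copy, although rop is annotated as a copy-number-limiting element. A short hit to the RSF origin is only a fragment next to the main origin and is probably a homology artefact of automated annotation.

The payload is a 1092 bp insert from Halothiobacillus neapolitanus, annotated as a fragment of csoS2, the intrinsically disordered scaffold protein essential for alpha-carboxysome assembly. The N-terminal and C-terminal domains are deleted, leaving the middle region repeats (MR1-6), and six tyrosines are changed to alanine (Y51A, Y110A, Y171A, Y226A, Y285A, Y336A), apparently one per repeat. The coding sequence carries an N-terminal 6xHis tag and a C-terminal Strep tag, which allow two-step affinity purification selecting for full-length product. Neither tag was picked up separately by the annotation. Expression is driven by a T7 promoter with the phage T7 gene 10 ribosome binding site and ends at a T7 terminator, so a host supplying T7 RNA polymerase is required. The short "SET1" hit just upstream of the terminator is likely residual vector sequence rather than a functional tag. The construct suits in vitro tests of how conserved tyrosines in the repeats contribute to carboxysome assembly.
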