Features (pLannotate 1.2.2; 15 found; start..end, strand, type, name):
     26..159     +  rep_origin     RSF ori (fragment): Plasmids containing the RSF 1030 origin of replication can be propagated in E. coli cells that contain additional plasmids with compatible origins.
    164..303     -  misc_feature   bom: basis of mobility region from pBR322
    405..596     -  CDS            rop: Rop protein, which maintains plasmids at low copy number; rop
    613..993     +  CDS            YPB1_ECOLX: Protein predicted: Swiss-Prot protein existence level 4. From Escherichia coli.
   1235..2135    -  CDS            TcR (fragment): tetracycline efflux protein; tet; confers resistance to tetracycline
   2157..2175    +  promoter       T7 promoter: promoter for bacteriophage T7 RNA polymerase
   2207..2229    +  RBS            RBS: efficient ribosome binding site from bacteriophage T7 gene 10 (Olins and Rangwala, 1989)
   2260..3300    +  CDS            csoS2 (fragment): CSOS2_HALNC - Experimental evidence at protein level: Swiss-Prot protein existence level 1. Unlike beta-carboxysomes, alpha-carboxysomes (Cb) can form without cargo protein. CsoS2 is essential for Cb formation and is also capable of targeting foreign proteins to the Cb. The Cb shell assembles with the aid of CsoS2; CsoS1A, CsoS1B and CsoS1C form the majority of the shell while CsoS4A and CsoS4B form vertices. CsoS1D forms pseudohexamers that probably control metabolite flux into and out of the shell. From Halothiobacillus neapolitanus (strain ATCC 23641 / c2) (Thiobacillus neapolitanus).
   3343..3392    +  CDS            SET1 (fragment): solubility-enhancement tag derived from T7 phage gene 10B
   3400..3447    +  terminator     T7 terminator: transcription terminator for bacteriophage T7 RNA polymerase
   3473..3765    -  CDS            TcR (fragment): tetracycline efflux protein; tet; confers resistance to tetracycline
   3813..3841    -  promoter       tet promoter: E. coli promoter for tetracycline efflux protein gene
   3954..4058    +  promoter       AmpR promoter: bla
   4059..4916    +  CDS            bla: BLAT_ECOLX - Experimental evidence at protein level: Swiss-Prot protein existence level 1. TEM-type are the most prevalent beta-lactamases in enterobacteria; they hydrolyze the beta-lactam bond in susceptible beta-lactam antibiotics, thus conferring resistance to penicillins and cephalosporins. TEM-3 and TEM-4 are capable of hydrolyzing cefotaxime and ceftazidime. TEM-5 is capable of hydrolyzing ceftazidime. TEM-6 is capable of hydrolyzing ceftazidime and aztreonam. TEM-8/CAZ-2, TEM- 16/CAZ-7 and TEM-24/CAZ-6 are markedly active against ceftazidime. IRT- 4 shows resistance to beta-lactamase in
   5090..5678    +  rep_origin     ori: high-copy-number ColE1/pMB1/pBR322/pUC origin of replication
>Addgene plasmid #226320 | pJB75 | addgene full sequence | sequence record 449984 | Addgene NGS Result
TACGGTTCCTGGCCTTTTGCTGGCCTTTTGCTCACATGTTCTTTCCTGCGTTATCCCCTGATTCTGTGGA
TAACCGTATTACCGCCTTTGAGTGAGCTGATACCGCTCGCCGCAGCCGAACGACCGAGCGCAGCGAGTCA
GTGAGCGAGGAAGCGGAAGAGCGCCTGATGCGGTATTTTCTCCTTACGCATCTGTGCGGTATTTCACACC
GCAATGGTGCACTCTCAGTACAATCTGCTCTGATGCCGCATAGTTAAGCCAGTATACACTCCGCTATCGC
TACGTGACTGGGTCATGGCTGCGCCCCGACACCCGCCAACACCCGCTGACGCGCCCTGACGGGCTTGTCT
GCTCCCGGCATCCGCTTACAGACAAGCTGTGACCGCCTCCGGGAGCTGCATGTGTCAGAGGTTTTCACCG
TCATCACCGAAACGCGCGAGGCAGCTGCGGTAAAGCTCATCAGCGTGGTCGTGAAGCGATTCACAGATGT
CTGCCTGTTCATCCGCGTCCAGCTCGTTGAGTTTCTCCAGAAGCGTTAATGTCTGGCTTCTGATAAAGCG
GGCCATGTTAAGGGCGGTTTTTTCCTGTTTGGTCACTGATGCCTCCGTGTAAGGGGGATTTCTGTTCATG
GGGGTAATGATACCGATGAAACGAGAGAGGATGCTCACGATACGGGTTACTGATGATGAACATGCCCGGT
TACTGGAACGTTGTGAGGGTAAACAACTGGCGGTATGGATGCGGCGGGACCAGAGAAAAATCACTCAGGG
TCAATGCCAGCGCTTCGTTAATACAGATGTAGGTGTTCCACAGGGTAGCCAGCAGCATCCTGCGATGCAG
ATCCGGAACATAATGGTGCAGGGCGCTGACTTCCGCGTTTCCAGACTTTACGAAACACGGAAACCGAAGA
CCATTCATGTTGTTGCTCAGGTCGCAGACGTTTTGCAGCAGCAGTCGCTTCACGTTCGCTCGCGTATCGG
TGATTCATTCTGCTAACCAGTAAGGCAACCCCGCCAGCCTAGCCGGGTCCTCAACGACAGGAGCACGATC
ATGCGCACCCGTGGCCAGGACCCAACGCTGCCCGAGATGCGCCGCGTGCGGCTGCTGGAGATGGCGGACG
CGATGGATATGTTCTGCCAAGGGTTGGTTTGCGCATTCACAGTTCTCCGCAAGAATTGATTGGCTCCAAT
TCTTGGAGTGGTGAATCCGTTAGCGAGGTGCCGCCGGCTTCCATTCAGGTCGAGGTGGCCCGGCTCCATG
CACCGCGACGCAACGCGGGGAGGCAGACAAGGTATAGGGCGGCGCCTACAATCCATGCCAACCCGTTCCA
TGTGCTCGCCGAGGCGGCATAAATCGCCGTGACGATCAGCGGTCCAATGATCGAAGTTAGGCTGGTAAGA
GCCGCGAGCGATCCTTGAAGCTGTCCCTGATGGTCGTCATCTACCTGCCTGGACAGCATGGCCTGCAACG
CGGGCATCCCGATGCCGCCGGAAGCGAGAAGAATCATAATGGGGAAGGCCATCCAGCCTCGCGTCGCGAA
CGCCAGCAAGACGTAGCCCAGCGCGTCGGCCGCCATGCCGGCGATAATGGCCTGCTTCTCGCCGAAACGT
TTGGTGGCGGGACCAGTGACGAAGGCTTGAGCGAGGGCGTGCAAGATTCCGAATACCGCAAGCGACAGGC
CGATCATCGTCGCGCTCCAGCGAAAGCGGTCCTCGCCGAAAATGACCCAGAGCGCTGCCGGCACCTGTCC
TACGAGTTGCATGATAAAGAAGACAGTCATAAGTGCGGCGACGATAGTCATGCCCCGCGCCCACCGGAAG
GAGCTGACTGGGTTGAAGGCTCTCAAGGGCATCGGTCGACGCTCTCCCTTATGCGACTCCTGCATTAGGA
AGCAGCCCAGTAGTAGGTTGAGGCCGTTGAGCACCGCCGCCGCAAGGAATGGTGCATGCAAGGAGATGGC
GCCCAACAGTCCCCCGGCCACGGGGCCTGCCACCATACCCACGCCGAAACAAGCGCTCATGAGCCCGAAG
TGGCGAGCCCGATCTTCCCCATCGGTGATGTCGGCGATATAGGCGCCAGCAACCGCACCTGTGGCGCCGG
TGATGCCGGCCACGATGCGTCCGGCGTAGAGGATCGAGATCTCGATCCCGCGAAATTAATACGACTCACT
ATAGGGACACCACAACGGTTTCCCTCTAGAAATAATTTTGTTTAACTTTAAGAAGGAGATATACCATGTC
CCACCATCATCATCATCATGCGCCAAAAAAGGTTGAAACCGGTCACACCCTATCCGGCGGATCTGTTACG
GGCACGCAAGTGGATCGTAAATCTCATGTGACTGGAAACGAGCCGGGCACTTGCCGAGCAGTCACGGGCA
CCGAGGCAGTAGGTACTGAGCAATTCACCTCTTTTTGCAATACCAGCCCCAAGCCAAATGCGACGAAGGT
CAATGTGACCACAACGGCTCGTGGTCGCCCTGTTAGCGGTACGGAAGTTTCACGGACCGAGAAGGTAACT
GGCAACGAATCCGGTGTCTGCCGTAACGTTACCGGCACCGAAGCGATGAGTAATGAAGCTCACTTTTCTC
TATGTGGAACAGCCGCAAAGCCTTCACAAGCGGATAAAGTCATGTTCGGCGCCACAGCACGAACGCATCA
AGTGGTCAGTGGCAGTGATGAATTCAGGCCCTCTTCTGTTACGGGTAACGAATCGGGTGCAAAACGCACA
ATTACCGGCTCGCAGGCCGCAGACGAAGGTCTTGCGCGACTCACGATCAACGGAGCACCTGCAAAAGTAG
CCAGAACCCACACCTTTGCGGGCTCTGACGTTACCGGCACGGAAATCGGTCGCTCTACTCGCGTAACTGG
TGATGAAAGCGGTTCGTGTCGTTCAATCTCAGGCACCGAGGCCCTCAGTAACGAGCAATTCCAATCCTTT
TGTGACACAAAACCTCAACGCAGCCCGTTCAAGGTTGGCCAAGATCGCACGAACAAGGGTCAGTCTGTGA
CTGGTAACTTGGTTGATCGTTCCGAACTGGTTACAGGTAACGAACCAGGTTCATGCTCTCGGGTTACAGG
CTCTCAGGCAGGCCAAAGCAAAATCTGCGGTGGTGGCGTGGGAAAAGTGCGCTCAATGCGCACCCTTCGC
GGCACCTCAGTATCTGGCCAACAGCTAGATCATGCCCCAAAGATGTCCGGTGACGAGCGCGGCGGGTGCA
TGCCCGTCACCGGTAATGAGGCCTACGGTCGTGAACATTTCGAACCGTTTTGTACGAGCACCCCAGAGCC
CGAAGCTCAATGGAGTCATCCACAGTTCGAAAAGTAAAGCGGTTAAGATCCGGCTGCTAACAAAGCCCGA
AAGGAAGCTGAGTTGGCTGCTGCCACCGCTGAGCAATAACTAGCATAACCCCTTGGGGCCTCTAAACGGG
TCTTGAGGGGTTTTTTGCTGAAAGGAGGAACTATATCCGGATATCCACAGGACGGGTGTGGTCGCCATGA
TCGCGTAGTCGATAGTGGCTCCAAGTAGCGAAGCGAGCAGGACTGGGCGGCGGCCAAAGCGGTCGGACAG
TGCTCCGAGAACGGGTGCGCATAGAAATTGCATCAACGCATATAGCGCTAGCAGCACGCCATAGTGACTG
GCGATGCTGTCGGAATGGACGATATCCCGCAAGAGGCCCGGCAGTACCGGCATAACCAAGCCTATGCCTA
CAGCATCCAGGGTGACGGTGCCGAGGATGACGATGAGCGCATTGTTAGATTTCATACACGGTGCCTGACT
GCGTTAGCAATTTAACTGTGATAAACTACCGCATTAAAGCTTATCGATGATAAGCTGTCAAACATGAGAA
TTCTTGAAGACGAAAGGGCCTCGTGATACGCCTATTTTTATAGGTTAATGTCATGATAATAATGGTTTCT
TAGACGTCAGGTGGCACTTTTCGGGGAAATGTGCGCGGAACCCCTATTTGTTTATTTTTCTAAATACATT
CAAATATGTATCCGCTCATGAGACAATAACCCTGATAAATGCTTCAATAATATTGAAAAAGGAAGAGTAT
GAGTATTCAACATTTCCGTGTCGCCCTTATTCCCTTTTTTGCGGCATTTTGCCTTCCTGTTTTTGCTCAC
CCAGAAACGCTGGTGAAAGTAAAAGATGCTGAAGATCAGTTGGGTGCACGAGTGGGTTACATCGAACTGG
ATCTCAACAGCGGTAAGATCCTTGAGAGTTTTCGCCCCGAAGAACGTTTTCCAATGATGAGCACTTTTAA
AGTTCTGCTATGTGGCGCGGTATTATCCCGTGTTGACGCCGGGCAAGAGCAACTCGGTCGCCGCATACAC
TATTCTCAGAATGACTTGGTTGAGTACTCACCAGTCACAGAAAAGCATCTTACGGATGGCATGACAGTAA
GAGAATTATGCAGTGCTGCCATAACCATGAGTGATAACACTGCGGCCAACTTACTTCTGACAACGATCGG
AGGACCGAAGGAGCTAACCGCTTTTTTGCACAACATGGGGGATCATGTAACTCGCCTTGATCGTTGGGAA
CCGGAGCTGAATGAAGCCATACCAAACGACGAGCGTGACACCACGATGCCTGCAGCAATGGCAACAACGT
TGCGCAAACTATTAACTGGCGAACTACTTACTCTAGCTTCCCGGCAACAATTAATAGACTGGATGGAGGC
GGATAAAGTTGCAGGACCACTTCTGCGCTCGGCCCTTCCGGCTGGCTGGTTTATTGCTGATAAATCTGGA
GCCGGTGAGCGTGGCTCTCGCGGTATCATTGCAGCACTGGGGCCAGATGGTAAGCCCTCCCGTATCGTAG
TTATCTACACGACGGGGAGTCAGGCAACTATGGATGAACGAAATAGACAGATCGCTGAGATAGGTGCCTC
ACTGATTAAGCATTGGTAACTGTCAGACCAAGTTTACTCATATATACTTTAGATTGATTTAAAACTTCAT
TTTTAATTTAAAAGGATCTAGGTGAAGATCCTTTTTGATAATCTCATGACCAAAATCCCTTAACGTGAGT
TTTCGTTCCACTGAGCGTCAGACCCCGTAGAAAAGATCAAAGGATCTTCTTGAGATCCTTTTTTTCTGCG
CGTAATCTGCTGCTTGCAAACAAAAAAACCACCGCTACCAGCGGTGGTTTGTTTGCCGGATCAAGAGCTA
CCAACTCTTTTTCCGAAGGTAACTGGCTTCAGCAGAGCGCAGATACCAAATACTGTCCTTCTAGTGTAGC
CGTAGTTAGGCCACCACTTCAAGAACTCTGTAGCACCGCCTACATACCTCGCTCTGCTAATCCTGTTACC
AGTGGCTGCTGCCAGTGGCGATAAGTCGTGTCTTACCGGGTTGGACTCAAGACGATAGTTACCGGATAAG
GCGCAGCGGTCGGGCTGAACGGGGGGTTCGTGCACACAGCCCAGCTTGGAGCGAACGACCTACACCGAAC
TGAGATACCTACAGCGTGAGCTATGAGAAAGCGCCACGCTTCCCGAAGGGAGAAAGGCGGACAGGTATCC
GGTAAGCGGCAGGGTCGGAACAGGAGAGCGCACGAGGGAGCTTCCAGGGGGAAACGCCTGGTATCTTTAT
AGTCCTGTCGGGTTTCGCCACCTCTGACTTGAGCGTCGATTTTTGTGATGCTCGTCAGGGGGGCGGAGCC
TATGGAAAAACGCCAGCAACGCGGCCTTTT
